>Addgene plasmid #16588 | pHA-PUMA | addgene full sequence | sequence record 198999 | Addgene NGS Result
CTCCTGCCCCTCCTGCTCCTGCCCCTCCTCCTGCTCCTGCCCCTCCTGCTCCTGCCCCTCCCGCTCCTGC
TCCTGCTCCTGTTCCACCGTGGGTCCCTTTGCAGCCAATGCAACTTGGACGTTTTTGGGGTCTCCGGACA
CCATCTCTATGTCTTGGCCCTGATCCTGAGCCGCCCGGGGCTCCTGGTCTTCCGCCTCCTCGTCCTCGTC
CTCTTCCCCGTCCTCGTCCATGGTTATCACCCCCTCTTCTTTGAGGTCCACTGCCGCCGGAGCCTTCTGG
TCCAGATGTGTCTCCCTTCTCTCCTAGGCCATTTCCAGGTCCTGTACCTGGCCCCTCGTCAGACATGATT
CACACTAAAAGAGATCAATAGACATCTTTATTAGACGACGCTCAGTGAATACAGGGAGTGCAGACTCCTG
CCCCCTCCAACAGCCCCCCCACCCTCATCCCCTTCATGGTCGCTGTCAGACAGATCCAGGTCTGAAAATT
CCCCATCCTCCGAACCATCCTCGTCCTCATCACCAATTACTCGCAGCCCGGAAAACTCCCGCTGAACATC
CTCAAGATTTGCGTCCTGAGCCTCAAGCCAGGCCTCAAATTCCTCGTCCCCCTTTTTGCTGGACGGTAGG
GATGGGGATTCTCGGGACCCCTCCTCTTCCTCTTCAAGGTCACCAGACAGAGATGCTACTGGGGCAACGG
AAGAAAAGCTGGGTGCGGCCTGTGAGGATCAGCTTATCGATGATAAGCTGTCAAACATGAGAATTCTTGA
AGACGAAAGGGCCTCGTGATACGCCTATTTTTATAGGTTAATGTCATGATAATAATGGTTTCTTAGACGT
CAGGTGGCACTTTTCGGGGAAATGTGCGCGGAACCCCTATTTGTTTATTTTTCTAAATACATTCAAATAT
GTATCCGCTCATGAGACAATAACCCTGATAAATGCTTCAATAATATTGAAAAAGGAAGAGTATGAGTATT
CAACATTTCCGTGTCGCCCTTATTCCCTTTTTTGCGGCATTTTGCCTTCCTGTTTTTGCTCACCCAGAAA
CGCTGGTGAAAGTAAAAGATGCTGAAGATCAGTTGGGTGCACGAGTGGGTTACATCGAACTGGATCTCAA
CAGCGGTAAGATCCTTGAGAGTTTTCGCCCCGAAGAACGTTTTCCAATGATGAGCACTTTTAAAGTTCTG
CTATGTGGCGCGGTATTATCCCGTGTTGACGCCGGGCAAGAGCAACTCGGTCGCCGCATACACTATTCTC
AGAATGACTTGGTTGAGTACTCACCAGTCACAGAAAAGCATCTTACGGATGGCATGACAGTAAGAGAATT
ATGCAGTGCTGCCATAACCATGAGTGATAACACTGCGGCCAACTTACTTCTGACAACGATCGGAGGACCG
AAGGAGCTAACCGCTTTTTTGCACAACATGGGGGATCATGTAACTCGCCTTGATCGTTGGGAACCGGAGC
TGAATGAAGCCATACCAAACGACGAGCGTGACACCACGATGCCTGCAGCAATGGCAACAACGTTGCGCAA
ACTATTAACTGGCGAACTACTTACTCTAGCTTCCCGGCAACAATTAATAGACTGGATGGAGGCGGATAAA
GTTGCAGGACCACTTCTGCGCTCGGCCCTTCCGGCTGGCTGGTTTATTGCTGATAAATCTGGAGCCGGTG
AGCGTGGGTCTCGCGGTATCATTGCAGCACTGGGGCCAGATGGTAAGCCCTCCCGTATCGTAGTTATCTA
CACGACGGGGAGTCAGGCAACTATGGATGAACGAAATAGACAGATCGCTGAGATAGGTGCCTCACTGATT
AAGCATTGGTAACTGTCAGACCAAGTTTACTCATATATACTTTAGATTGATTTAAAACTTCATTTTTAAT
TTAAAAGGATCTAGGTGAAGATCCTTTTTGATAATCTCATGACCAAAATCCCTTAACGTGAGTTTTCGTT
CCACTGAGCGTCAGACCCCGTAGAAAAGATCAAAGGATCTTCTTGAGATCCTTTTTTTCTGCGCGTAATC
TGCTGCTTGCAAACAAAAAAACCACCGCTACCAGCGGTGGTTTGTTTGCCGGATCAAGAGCTACCAACTC
TTTTTCCGAAGGTAACTGGCTTCAGCAGAGCGCAGATACCAAATACTGTCCTTCTAGTGTAGCCGTAGTT
AGGCCACCACTTCAAGAACTCTGTAGCACCGCCTACATACCTCGCTCTGCTAATCCTGTTACCAGTGGCT
GCTGCCAGTGGCGATAAGTCGTGTCTTACCGGGTTGGACTCAAGACGATAGTTACCGGATAAGGCGCAGC
GGTCGGGCTGAACGGGGGGTTCGTGCACACAGCCCAGCTTGGAGCGAACGACCTACACCGAACTGAGATA
CCTACAGCGTGAGCTATGAGAAAGCGCCACGCTTCCCGAAGGGAGAAAGGCGGACAGGTATCCGGTAAGC
GGCAGGGTCGGAACAGGAGAGCGCACGAGGGAGCTTCCAGGGGGAAACGCCTGGTATCTTTATAGTCCTG
TCGGGTTTCGCCACCTCTGACTTGAGCGTCGATTTTTGTGATGCTCGTCAGGGGGGCGGAGCCTATGGAA
AAACGCCAGCAACGCGGCCTTTTTACGGTTCCTGGCCTTTTGCTGGCCTTGAAGCTGTCCCTGATGGTCG
TCATCTACCTGCCTGGACAGCATGGCCTGCAACGCGGGCATCCCGATGCCGCCGGAAGCGAGAAGAATCA
TAATGGGGAAGGCCATCCAGCCTCGCGTCGCGAACGCCAGCAAGACGTAGCCCAGCGCGTCGGCCCCGAG
ATGCGCCGCGTGCGGCTGCTGGAGATGGCGGACGCGATGGATATGTTCTGCCAAGGGTTGGTTTGCGCAT
TCACAGTTCTCCGCAAGAATTGATTGGCTCCAATTCTTGGAGTGGTGAATCCGTTAGCGAGGTGCCGCCC
TGCTTCATCCCCGTGGCCCGTTGCTCGCGTTTGCTGGCGGTGTCCCCGGAAGAAATATATTTGCATGTCT
TTAGTTCTATGATGACACAAACCCCGCCCAGCGTCTTGTCATTGGCGAATTCGAACACGCAGATGCAGTC
GGGGCGGCGCGGTCCGAGGTCCACTTCGCATATTAAGGTGACGCGTGTGGCCTCGAACACCGAGCGACCC
TGCAGCGACCCGCTTAACAGCGTCAACAGCGTGCCGCAGATCCCGGGGGGCAATGAGATATGAAAAAGCC
TGAACTCACCGCGACGTCTGTCGAGAAGTTTCTGATCGAAAAGTTCGACAGCGTCTCCGACCTGATGCAG
CTCTCGGAGGGCGAAGAATCTCGTGCTTTCAGCTTCGATGTAGGAGGGCGTGGATATGTCCTGCGGGTAA
ATAGCTGCGCCGATGGTTTCTACAAAGATCGTTATGTTTATCGGCACTTTGCATCGGCCGCGCTCCCGAT
TCCGGAAGTGCTTGACATTGGGGAATTCAGCGAGAGCCTGACCTATTGCATCTCCCGCCGTGCACAGGGT
GTCACGTTGCAAGACCTGCCTGAAACCGAACTGCCCGCTGTTCTGCAGCCGGTCGCGGAGGCCATGGATG
CGATCGCTGCGGCCGATCTTAGCCAGACGAGCGGGTTCGGCCCATTCGGACCGCAAGGAATCGGTCAATA
CACTACATGGCGTGATTTCATATGCGCGATTGCTGATCCCCATGTGTATCACTGGCAAACTGTGATGGAC
GACACCGTCAGTGCGTCCGTCGCGCAGGCTCTCGATGAGCTGATGCTTTGGGCCGAGGACTGCCCCGAAG
TCCGGCACCTCGTGCACGCGGATTTCGGCTCCAACAATGTCCTGACGGACAATGGCCGCATAACAGCGGT
CATTGACTGGAGCGAGGCGATGTTCGGGGATTCCCAATACGAGGTCGCCAACATCTTCTTCTGGAGGCCG
TGGTTGGCTTGTATGGAGCAGCAGACGCGCTACTTCGAGCGGAGGCATCCGGAGCTTGCAGGATCGCCGC
GGCTCCGGGCGTATATGCTCCGCATTGGTCTTGACCAACTCTATCAGAGCTTGGTTGACGGCAATTTCGA
TGATGCAGCTTGGGCGCAGGGTCGATGCGACGCAATCGTCCGATCCGGAGCCGGGACTGTCGGGCGTACA
CAAATCGCCCGCAGAAGCGCGGCCGTCTGGACCGATGGCTGTGTAGAAGTACTCGCCGATAGTGGAAACC
GACGCCCCAGCACTCGTCCGGATCGGGAGATGGGGGAGGCTAACTGAAACACGGAAGGAGACAATACCGG
AAGGAACCCGCGCTATGACGGCAATAAAAAGACAGAATAAAACGCACGGGTGTTGGGTCGTTTGTTCATA
AACGCGGGGTTCGGTCCCAGGGCTGGCACTCTGTCGATACCCCACCGAGACCCCATTGGGGCCAATACGC
CCGCGTTTCTTCCTTTTCCCCACCCCACCCCCCAAGTTCGGGTGAAGGCCCAGGGCTCGCAGCCAACGTC
GGGGCGGCAGGCCCTGCCATAGCCACTGGCCCCGTGGGTTAGGGACGGGGTCCCCCATGGGGAATGGTTT
ATGGTTCGTGGGGGTTATTATTTTGGGCGTTGCGTGGGGTCAGGTCCACGACTGGACTGAGCAGACAGAC
CCATGGTTTTTGGATGGCCTGGGCATGGACCGCATGTACTGGCGCGACACGAACACCGGGCGTCTGTGGC
TGCCAAACACCCCCGACCCCCAAAAACCACCGCGCGGATTTCTGGCGTGCCAAGCTAGTCGACCAATTCT
CATGTTTGACAGCTTATCATCGCAGATCCGGGCAACGTTGTTGCCATTGCTGCAGGCGCAGAACTGGTAG
GTATGGAAGATCTATACATTGAATCAATATTGGCAATTAGCCATATTAGTCATTGGTTATATAGCATAAA
TCAATATTGGCTATTGGCCATTGCATACGTTGTATCTATATCATAATATGTACATTTATATTGGCTCATG
TCCAATATGACCGCCATGTTGACATTGATTATTGACTAGTTATTAATAGTAATCAATTACGGGGTCATTA
GTTCATAGCCCATATATGGAGTTCCGCGTTACATAACTTACGGTAAATGGCCCGCCTGGCTGACCGCCCA
ACGACCCCCGCCCATTGACGTCAATAATGACGTATGTTCCCATAGTAACGCCAATAGGGACTTTCCATTG
ACGTCAATGGGTGGAGTATTTACGGTAAACTGCCCACTTGGCAGTACATCAAGTGTATCATATGCCAAGT
CCGCCCCCTATTGACGTCAATGACGGTAAATGGCCCGCCTGGCATTATGCCCAGTACATGACCTTACGGG
ACTTTCCTACTTGGCAGTACATCTACGTATTAGTCATCGCTATTACCATGGTGATGCGGTTTTGGCAGTA
CACCAATGGGCGTGGATAGCGGTTTGACTCACGGGGATTTCCAAGTCTCCACCCCATTGACGTCAATGGG
AGTTTGTTTTGGCACCAAAATCAACGGGACTTTCCAAAATGTCGTAATAACCCCGCCCCGTTGACGCAAA
TGGGCGGTAGGCGTGTACGGTGGGAGGTCTATATAAGCAGAGCTCGTTTAGTGAACCGTCAGATCTCTAG
AAGCTGGGTACCGAAATGGGATACGATGTTCCAGATTACGCTTCGTACGATGTTCCAGATTACGCAAGCT
TGATGGCCCGCGCACGCCAGGAGGGCAGCTCCCCGGAGCCCGTAGAGGGCCTGGCCCGCGACGGCCCGCG
CCCCTTCCCGCTCGGCCGCCTGGTGCCCTCGGCAGTGTCCTGCGGCCTCTGCGAGCCCGGCCTGGCTGCC
GCCCCCGCCGCCCCCACCCTGCTGCCCGCTGCCTACCTCTGCGCCCCCACCGCCCCACCCGCCGTCACCG
CCGCCCTGGGGGGTTCCCGCTGGCCTGGGGGTCCCCGCAGCCGGCCCCGAGGCCCGCGCCCGGACGGTCC
TCAGCCCTCGCTCTCGCTGGCGGAGCAGCACCTGGAGTCGCCCGTGCCCAGCGCCCCGGGGGCTCTGGCG
GGCGGTCCCACCCAGGCGGCCCCGGGAGTCCGCGGGGAGGAGGAACAGTGGGCCCGGGAGATCGGGGCCC
AGCTGCGGCGGATGGCGGACGACCTCAACGCACAGTACGAGCGGCGGAGACAAGAGGAGCAGCAGCGGCA
CCGCCCCTCACCCTGGAGGGTCCTGTACAATCTCATCATGGGACTCCTGCCCTTACCCAGGGGCCACAGA
GCCCCCGAGATGGAGCCCAATTAGGTGCCTGCACCCGCCCGGTGGACGTCAGGGACTCGGGGGGCAGGCC
CCTCCCACCTCCTGATAAGGATCCAGACATGATAAGATACATTGATGAGTTTGGACAAACCACAACTAGA
ATGCAGTGAAAAAAATGCTTTATTTGTGAAATTTGTGATGCTATTGCTTTATTTGTAACCATTATAAGCT
GCAATAAACAAGTTAACAACAACAATTGCATTCATTTTATGTTTCAGGTTCAGGGGGAGGTGTGGGAGGT
TTTTTAAAGCAAGTAAAACCTCTACAAATGTGGTATGGCTGATTATGATCCGGCTGCCTCGCGCGTTTCG
GTGATGACGGTGAAAACCTCTGACACATGCAGCTCCCGGAGACGGTCACAGCTTGTCTGTAAGCGGATGC
CGGGAGCAGACAAGCCCGTCAGGGCGCGTCAGCGGGTGTTGGCGGGTGTCGGGGCGCAGCCATGAGGTCG
ACTCTAGAGGATCGATCCCCGCCCCGGACGAACTAAACCTGACTACGACATCTCTGCCCCTTCTTCGCGG
GGCAGTGCATGTAATCCCTTCAGTTGGTTGGTACAACTTGCCAACTGGGCCCTGTTCCACATGTGACACG
GGGGGGGACCAAACACAAAGGGGTTCTCTGACTGTAGTTGACATCCTTATAAATGGATGTGCACATTTGC
CAACACTGAGTGGCTTTCATCCTGGAGCAGACTTTGCAGTCTGTGGACTGCAACACAACATTGCCTTTAT
GTGTAACTCTTGGCTGAAGCTCTTACACCAATGCTGGGGGACATGTACCTCCCAGGGGCCCAGGAAGACT
ACGGGAGGCTACACCAACGTCAATCAGAGGGGCCTGTGTAGCTACCGATAAGCGGACCCTCAAGAGGGCA
TTAGCAATAGTGTTTATAAGGCCCCCTTGTTAACCCTAAACGGGTAGCATATGCTTCCCGGGTAGTAGTA
TATACTATCCAGACTAACCCTAATTCAATAGCATATGTTACCCAACGGGAAGCATATGCTATCGAATTAG
GGTTAGTAAAAGGGTCCTAAGGAACAGCGATATCTCCCACCCCATGAGCTGTCACGGTTTTATTTACATG
GGGTCAGGATTCCACGAGGGTAGTGAACCATTTTAGTCACAAGGGCAGTGGCTGAAGATCAAGGAGCGGG
CAGTGAACTCTCCTGAATCTTCGCCTGCTTCTTCATTCTCCTTCGTTTAGCTAATAGAATAACTGCTGAG
TTGTGAACAGTAAGGTGTATGTGAGGTGCTCGAAAACAAGGTTTCAGGTGACGCCCCCAGAATAAAATTT
GGACGGGGGGTTCAGTGGTGGCATTGTGCTATGACACCAATATAACCCTCACAAACCCCTTGGGCAATAA
ATACTAGTGTAGGAATGAAACATTCTGAATATCTTTAACAATAGAAATCCATGGGGTGGGGACAAGCCGT
AAAGACTGGATGTCCATCTCACACGAATTTATGGCTATGGGCAACACATAATCCTAGTGCAATATGATAC
TGGGGTTATTAAGATGTGTCCCAGGCAGGGACCAAGACAGGTGAACCATGTTGTTACACTCTATTTGTAA
CAAGGGGAAAGAGAGTGGACGCCGACAGCAGCGGACTCCACTGGTTGTCTCTAACACCCCCGAAAATTAA
ACGGGGCTCCACGCCAATGGGGCCCATAAACAAAGACAAGTGGCCACTCTTTTTTTTGAAATTGTGGAGT
GGGGGCACGCGTCAGCCCCCACACGCCGCCCTGCGGTTTTGGACTGTAAAATAAGGGTGTAATAACTTGG
CTGATTGTAACCCCGCTAACCACTGCGGTCAAACCACTTGCCCACAAAACCACTAATGGCACCCCGGGGA
ATACCTGCATAAGTAGGTGGGCGGGCCAAGATAGGGGCGCGATTGCTGCGATCTGGAGGACAAATTACAC
ACACTTGCGCCTGAGCGCCAAGCACAGGGTTGTTGGTCCTCATATTCACGAGGTCGCTGAGAGCACGGTG
GGCTAATGTTGCCATGGGTAGCATATACTACCCAAATATCTGGATAGCATATGCTATCCTAATCTATATC
TGGGTAGCATAGGCTATCCTAATCTATATCTGGGTAGCATATGCTATCCTAATCTATATCTGGGTAGTAT
ATGCTATCCTAATTTATATCTGGGTAGCATAGGCTATCCTAATCTATATCTGGGTAGCATATGCTATCCT
AATCTATATCTGGGTAGTATATGCTATCCTAATCTGTATCCGGGTAGCATATGCTATCCTAATAGAGATT
AGGGTAGTATATGCTATCCTAATTTATATCTGGGTAGCATATACTACCCAAATATCTGGATAGCATATGC
TATCCTAATCTATATCTGGGTAGCATATGCTATCCTAATCTATATCTGGGTAGCATAGGCTATCCTAATC
TATATCTGGGTAGCATATGCTATCCTAATCTATATCTGGGTAGTATATGCTATCCTAATTTATATCTGGG
TAGCATAGGCTATCCTAATCTATATCTGGGTAGCATATGCTATCCTAATCTATATCTGGGTAGTATATGC
TATCCTAATCTGTATCCGGGTAGCATATGCTATCCTCATGCATATACAGTCAGCATATGATACCCAGTAG
TAGAGTGGGAGTGCTATCCTTTGCATATGCCGCCACCTCCCAAGGGGGCGTGAATTTTCGCTGCTTGTCC
TTTTCCTGCTGGTTGCTCCCATTCTTAGGTGAATTTAAGGAGGCCAGGCTAAAGCCGTCGCATGTCTGAT
TGCTCACCAGGTAAATGTCGCTAATGTTTTCCAACGCGAGAAGGTGTTGAGCGCGGAGCTGAGTGACGTG
ACAACATGGGTATGCCCAATTGCCCCATGTTGGGAGGACGAAAATGGTGACAAGACAGATGGCCAGAAAT
ACACCAACAGCACGCATGATGTCTACTGGGGATTTATTCTTTAGTGCGGGGGAATACACGGCTTTTAATA
CGATTGAGGGCGTCTCCTAACAAGTTACATCACTCCTGCCCTTCCTCACCCTCATCTCCATCACCTCCTT
CATCTCCGTCATCTCCGTCATCACCCTCCGCGGCAGCCCCTTCCACCATAGGTGGAAACCAGGGAGGCAA
ATCTACTCCATCGTCAAAGCTGCACACAGTCACCCTGATATTGCAGGTAGGAGCGGGCTTTGTCATAACA
AGGTCCTTAATCGCATCCTTCAAAACCTCAGCAAATATATGAGTTTGTAAAAAGACCATGAAATAACAGA
CAATGGACTCCCTTAGCGGGCCAGGTTGTGGGCCGGGTCCAGGGGCCATTCCAAAGGGGAGACGACTCAA
TGGTGTAAGACGACATTGTGGAATAGCAAGGGCAGTTCCTCGCCTTAGGTTGTAAAGGGAGGTCTTACTA
CCTCCATATACGAACACACCGGCGACCCAAGTTCCTTCGTCGGTAGTCCTTTCTACGTGACTCCTAGCCA
GGAGAGCTCTTAAACCTTCTGCAATGTTCTCAAATTTCGGGTTGGAACCTCCTTGACCACGATGCTTTCC
AAACCACCCTCCTTTTTTGCGCCTGCCTCCATCACCCTGACCCCGGGGTCCAGTGCTTGGGCCTTCTCCT
GGGTCATCTGCGGGGCCCTGCTCTATCGCTCCCGGGGGCACGTCAGGCTCACCATCTGGGCCACCTTCTT
GGTGGTATTCAAAATAATCGGCTTCCCCTACAGGGTGGAAAAATGGCCTTCTACCTGGAGGGGGCCTGCG
CGGTGGAGACCCGGATGATGATGACTGACTACTGGGACTCCTGGGCCTCTTTTCTCCACGTCCACGACCT
CTCCCCCTGGCTCTTTCACGACTTCCCCCCCTGGCTCTTTCACGTCCTCTACCCCGGCGGCCTCCACTAC
CTCCTCGACCCCGGCCTCCACTACCTCCTCGACCCCGGCCTCCACTGCCTCCTCGACCCCGGCCTCCACC
TCCTG
Features (pLannotate 1.2.2; 27 found; start..end, strand, type, name):
      9..346     -  CDS            EBNA1 (fragment): Epstein-Barr nuclear antigen 1, also known as EBNA-1 crucial for latent viral infection, and for episomal amplification of vectors containing the oriP origin (Okita et al., 2013)
    384..728     -  CDS            BRRF2_EBVB9 (fragment): Protein inferred from homology: Swiss-Prot protein existence level 3. From Epstein-Barr virus (strain B95-8) (HHV-4) (Human herpesvirus 4).
    731..754     -  promoter       tet promoter (fragment): E. coli promoter for tetracycline efflux protein gene
    867..971     +  promoter       AmpR promoter: bla
    972..1832    +  CDS            AmpR: β-lactamase; bla; confers resistance to ampicillin, carbenicillin, and related antibiotics
   2003..2591    +  rep_origin     ori: high-copy-number ColE1/pMB1/pBR322/pUC origin of replication
   2637..2795    -  CDS            TcR (fragment): tetracycline efflux protein; tet; confers resistance to tetracycline
   2916..3116    -  CDS            MDV035 (fragment): UL24_GAHVM - Protein inferred from homology: Swiss-Prot protein existence level 3. May play a role in the dispersal of host nucleolin from the nucleolus throughout the nucleus leading to a decrease in ribosome biogenesis. From Gallid herpesvirus 2 (strain Chicken/Md5/ATCC VR-987) (GaHV-2) (Marek's disease herpesvirus type 1).
   3105..3167    +  promoter       Mini-TK promoter: minimal herpes simplex virus (HSV) thymidine kinase promoter
   3210..4247    +  CDS            HygR: hygromycin B phosphotransferase confers resistance to hygromycin
   4289..4337    +  polyA_signal   HSV TK poly(A) signal: herpes simplex virus thymidine kinase polyadenylation signal (Cole and Stacy, 1985)
   4428..4444    -  polyA_signal   bGH poly(A) signal (fragment): bovine growth hormone polyadenylation signal
   4537..4761    +  CDS            gH (fragment): GH_HHV11 - Experimental evidence at protein level: Swiss-Prot protein existence level 1. The heterodimer glycoprotein H-glycoprotein L is required for the fusion of viral and plasma membranes leading to virus entry into the host cell. Following initial binding to host receptor, membrane fusion is mediated by the fusion machinery composed of gB and the heterodimer gH/gL. May also be involved in the fusion between the virion envelope and the outer nuclear membrane during virion morphogenesis. From Human herpesvirus 1 (strain 17) (HHV-1) (Human herpes simplex virus 1).
   4766..4782    +  promoter       tet promoter (fragment): E. coli promoter for tetracycline efflux protein gene
   4792..4817    -  CDS            bla(M) (fragment): β-lactamase lacking the signal sequence; bla(M); allows cytosolic expression of β-lactamase
   4991..5370    +  enhancer       CMV enhancer: human cytomegalovirus immediate early enhancer
   5372..5571    +  promoter       CMV promoter: human cytomegalovirus (CMV) immediate early promoter
   5621..5643    +  CDS            3xHA (fragment): three tandem HA epitope tags
   5646..5665    +  CDS            3xHA (fragment): three tandem HA epitope tags
   5673..6251    +  CDS            BBC3: BBC3_HUMAN - Also known as PUMA. Experimental evidence at protein level: Swiss-Prot protein existence level 1. Essential mediator of p53/TP53-dependent and p53/TP53- independent apoptosis (PubMed:11463391). Functions by promoting partial unfolding of BCL2L1 and dissociation of BCL2L1 from p53/TP53. Regulates ER stress-induced neuronal apoptosis (PubMed:23340338). From Homo sapiens (Human).
   6320..6454    -  polyA_signal   SV40 poly(A) signal: SV40 polyadenylation signal
   6477..6560    -  CDS            large T antigen (fragment): large T antigen from SV40 (simian virus 40)
   6563..6603    +  CDS            rop (fragment): Rop protein, which maintains plasmids at low copy number; rop
   6715..6733    -  misc_feature   MCS (fragment): pUC18/19 multiple cloning site
   7179..8968    -  rep_origin     oriP: Epstein-Barr virus oriP replication origin (Yates et al., 2000)
   8969..9187    -  CDS            gL (fragment): GL_EBVB9 - Experimental evidence at protein level: Swiss-Prot protein existence level 1. The heterodimer glycoprotein H-glycoprotein L is required for the fusion of viral and plasma membranes leading to virus entry into the host cell. Acts as a functional inhibitor of gH and maintains gH in an inhibited form. Upon binding to host integrins, gL dissociates from gH leading to activation of the viral fusion glycoproteins gB and gH. Fusion of EBV with B-lymphocytes requires the additional receptor- binding protein gp42, which forms a complex with gH/gL. The heterodimer gH/gL targets also host EPHA
   9270..49      -  CDS            EBNA1 (fragment) (across the origin): Epstein-Barr nuclear antigen 1, also known as EBNA-1 crucial for latent viral infection, and for episomal amplification of vectors containing the oriP origin (Okita et al., 2013)
