[The description below was written by a language model from this plasmid's Addgene catalogue record and pLannotate feature annotations shown in this document.]
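Description:
pHA-PUMA is a mammalian expression plasmid built on the pCEP4 episomal backbone and carrying human PUMA (p53 upregulated modulator of apoptosis, gene symbol BBC3) with an N-terminal double HA epitope tag. The roughly 600 bp insert was placed between the KpnI and BamHI sites, both of which are retained. In the annotated sequence, the CMV immediate early enhancer and promoter sit directly upstream of two short HA-tag matches followed by the BBC3 coding sequence, and an SV40 polyadenylation signal lies downstream to terminate the transcript. This arrangement gives strong constitutive expression of an HA-tagged PUMA protein that can be detected with anti-HA antibodies.

The plasmid is propagated in E. coli through a high-copy ColE1/pUC-type origin and the ampicillin resistance gene (β-lactamase). For mammalian cells it carries a hygromycin B phosphotransferase cassette driven by an HSV thymidine kinase promoter and ending in the TK poly(A) signal, allowing hygromycin selection. The Epstein-Barr virus oriP origin is present along with EBNA1 sequence, which is annotated only as fragments. Together these elements normally support extrachromosomal replication and retention of the plasmid in primate cells. Several other short annotations (tet, rop, herpesvirus and SV40 large T fragments) appear to be backbone remnants or flanking viral sequence rather than functional parts. The sequenced record is 10,225 nt, somewhat smaller than the catalogue backbone and insert sizes would suggest.

PUMA is a pro-apoptotic mediator of p53-dependent and p53-independent cell death. The associated publication describes its rapid induction of apoptosis in colorectal cancer cells, consistent with use of this construct for ectopic PUMA expression.
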