Addgene plasmid #16588: pHA-PUMA
Depositing lab: Bert Vogelstein. Publication: PUMA induces the rapid apoptosis of colorectal cancer cells. Yu J, Zhang L, Hwang PM, Kinzler KW, Vogelstein B. Mol Cell. 2001 Mar . 7(3):673-82. 10.1016/S1097-2765(01)00213-1 PubMed 11463391.
Backbone
  Vector backbone: pCEP4
  Backbone manufacturer: Invitrogen
  Backbone size w/o insert (bp): 10400
  Vector type: Mammalian Expression
  Selectable markers: Hygromycin
Growth in bacteria
  Bacterial resistance: Ampicillin, 100 μg/mL
  Growth temperature: 37°C
  Growth strain: DH5alpha
  Copy number: High Copy
Gene/Insert
  Gene/Insert name: PUMA (alt name: p53 upregulated modulator of apoptosis)
  Species: H. sapiens (human)
  Insert size (bp): 600
  Entrez Gene: BBC3 (a.k.a. JFY-1, JFY1, PUMA)
  Tag / fusion protein: 2x HA (N terminal on insert)
  Cloning method: Restriction Enzyme; 5′ cloning site KpnI (not destroyed); 3′ cloning site BamHI (not destroyed)
  Sequencing primers: 5′ CMV-F
Terms and licenses: Academic/Nonprofit Terms; Industry Terms: Not Available to Industry
How to cite: pHA-PUMA was a gift from Bert Vogelstein (Addgene plasmid # 16588 ; http://n2t.net/addgene:16588 ; RRID:Addgene_16588)
