>Addgene plasmid #16588 | pHA-PUMA | addgene partial sequence | sequence record 90240 | EBV-rev 5'-GTGGTTTGTCCAAACTCATC-3'
TTGGATCTTATAGGAGGTGGGAGGGGCCTGCCCCCCGAGTCCCTGACGTCCACCGGGCGGGTGCATGCAC
CTAATTGGGCTCCATCTCGGGGGCTCTGTGGCCCCTGGGTAAGGGCAGGAGTCCCATGATGAGATTGTAC
AGGACCCTCCAGGGTGAGGGGCGGTGCCGCTGCTGCTCCTCTTGTCTCCGCCGCTCGTACTGTGCGTTGA
GGTCGTCCGCCATCCGCCGCAGCTGGGCCCCGATCTCCCGGGCCCACTGTTCCTCCTCCCCGCGGACTCC
CGGGGCCGCCTGGGTGGGACCGCCCGCCAGAGCCCCCGGGGCGCTGGGCACGGGCGACTCCAGGTGCTGC
TCCGCCAGCGAGAGCGAGGGCTGAGGACCGTCCGGGCGCGGGCCTCGGGGCCGGCTGCGGGGACCCCCAG
GCCAGCGGGAACCCCCCAGGGCGGCGGTGACGGCGGGTGGGGCGGTGGGGGCGCAGAGGTAGGCAGCGGG
CAGCAGGGTGGGGGCGGCGGGGGCGGCAGCCAGGCCGGGCTCGCAGAGGCCGCAGGACACTGCCGAGGGC
ACCAGGCGGCCGAGCGGGAAGGGGCGCGGGCCGTCGCGGGCCAGGCCCTCTACGGGCTCCGGGGAGCTGC
CCTCCTGGCGTGCGCGGGCCATCAAGCTTGCGTAATCTGGAACATCGTACGAAGCGTAATCTGGAACATC
GTATCCCATTTCGGTACCCAGCTTCTAGAGATCTGACGGTTCACTAAACGAGCTCTGCTTATATAGACCT
CCCACCGTACACGCCTACCGCCCATTTGCGTCAACGGGGCGGGGTTATTACGACATTTTGGAAAAGTCCC
GT
