>Addgene plasmid #16588 | pHA-PUMA | addgene partial sequence | sequence record 90241 | CMV-F 5'-CGCAAATGGGCGGTAGGCGTG-3'
TAGCAGAGCTGTTAGTGACCGTCAGATCTCTAGAAGCTGGGTACCGAAATGGGATACGATGTTCCAGATT
ACGCTTCGTACGATGTTCCAGATTACGCAAGCTTGATGGCCCGCGCACGCCAGGAGGGCAGCTCCCCGGA
GCCCGTAGAGGGCCTGGCCCGCGACGGCCCGCGCCCCTTCCCGCTCGGCCGCCTGGTGCCCTCGGCAGTG
TCCTGCGGCCTCTGCGAGCCCGGCCTGGCTGCCGCCCCCGCCGCCCCCACCCTGCTGCCCGCTGCCTACC
TCTGCGCCCCCACCGCCCCACCCGCCGTCACCGCCGCCCTGGGGGGTTCCCGCTGGCCTGGGGGTCCCCG
CAGCCGGCCCCGAGGCCCGCGCCCGGACGGTCCTCAGCCCTCGCTCTCGCTGGCGGAGCAGCACCTGGAG
TCGCCCGTGCCCAGCGCCCCGGGGGCTCTGGCGGGCGGTCCCACCCAGGCGGCCCCGGGAGTCCGCGGGG
AGGAGGAACAGTGGGCCCGGGAGATCGGGGCCCAGCTGCGGCGGATGGCGGACGACCTCAACGCACAGTA
CGAGCGGCGGAGACAAGAGGAGCAGCAGCGGCACCGCCCCTCACCCTGGAGGGTCCTGTACAATCTCATC
ATGGGACTCCTGCCCTTACCCAGGGGCCACAGAGCCCCCGAGATGGAGCCCAATTAGGTGCCTGCACCCG
CCCGGTGGACGTCAGGGACTCGGGGGGCAGGCCCCTCCCACCTCCTGATAAGGATCCAGACATGATAAGA
TACATTGATGAGTTTGGACAAACCACAACTAGAATGCAGTGAAAAAAAATGCTTTATTTGTGAAATTTGT
GATGCTATTGCTTTATTTGTAACCATTATAAGCTGCAATAAACAAGTTAACAACAAACAATTGCATTCAT
TTTATGT
