>Addgene plasmid #16588 | pHA-PUMA | addgene partial sequence | sequence record 90242 | LNCX 5'-AGCTCGTTTAGTGAACCGTCAGATC-3'
TAGATGTTCAGATTACGCTTCGTACGATGTTCCAGATTACGCAAGCTTGATGGCCCGCGCACGCCAGGAG
GGCAGCTCCCCGGAGCCCGTAGAGGGCCTGGCCCGCGACGGCCCGCGCCCCTTCCCGCTCGGCCGCCTGG
TGCCCTCGGCAGTGTCCTGCGGCCTCTGCGAGCCCGGCCTGGCTGCCGCCCCCGCCGCCCCCACCCTGCT
GCCCGCTGCCTACCTCTGCGCCCCCACCGCCCCACCCGCCGTCACCGCCGCCCTGGGGGGTTCCCGCTGG
CCTGGGGGTCCCCGCAGCCGGCCCCGAGGCCCGCGCCCGGACGGTCCTCAGCCCTCGCTCTCGCTGGCGG
AGCAGCACCTGGAGTCGCCCGTGCCCAGCGCCCCGGGGGCTCTGGCGGGCGGTCCCACCCAGGCGGCCCC
GGGAGTCCGCGGGGAGGAGGAACAGTGGGCCCGGGAGATCGGGGCCCAGCTGCGGCGGATGGCGGACGAC
CTCAACGCACAGTACGAGCGGCGGAGACAAGAGGAGCAGCAGCGGCACCGCCCCTCACCCTGGAGGGTCC
TGTACAATCTCATCATGGGACTCCTGCCCTTACCCAGGGGCCACAGAGCCCCCGAGATGGAGCCCAATTA
GGTGCCTGCACCCGCCCGGTGGACGTCAGGGACTCGGGGGGCAGGCCCCTCCCACCTCCTGATAAGGATC
CAGACATGATAAGATACATTGATGAGTTTGGACAAACCACAACTAGAATGCAGTGAAAAAAATGCTTTAT
TTGTGAAATTTGTGATGCTATTGCTTTATTTGTAACCATTATAAGCTGCAATAAACAAGTTAACAACAAC
AATTGCATTCATTTTTATGTTTCAGGTT
