>Addgene plasmid #16588 | pHA-PUMA | addgene partial sequence | sequence record 90243 | TK-pA-R 5'-ttgtctccttccgtgtttca-3'
CATCTCGATCGGAGAGTGCTGGGGCGTCGGTTTCCACTATCGGCGAGTACTTCTACACAGCCATCGGTCC
AGACGGCCGCGCTTCTGCGGGCGATTTGTGTACGCCCGACAGTCCCGGCTCCGGATCGGACGATTGCGTC
GCATCGACCCTGCGCCCAAGCTGCATCATCGAAATTGCCGTCAACCAAGCTCTGATAGAGTTGGTCAAGA
CCAATGCGGAGCATATACGCCCGGAGCCGCGGCGATCCTGCAAGCTCCGGATGCCTCCGCTCGAAGTAGC
GCGTCTGCTGCTCCATACAAGCCAACCACGGCCTCCAGAAGAAGATGTTGGCGACCTCGTATTGGGAATC
CCCGAACATCGCCTCGCTCCAGTCAATGACCGCTGTTATGCGGCCATTGTCCGTCAGGACATTGTTGGAG
CCGAAATCCGCGTGCACGAGGTGCCGGACTTCGGGGCAGTCCTCGGCCCAAAGCATCAGCTCATCGAGAG
CCTGCGCGACGGACGCACTGACGGTGTCGTCCATCACAGTTTGCCAGTGATACACATGGGGATCAGCAAT
CGCGCATATGAAATCACGCCATGTAGTGTATTGACCGATTCCTTGCGGTCCGAATGGGCCGAACCCGCTC
GTCTGGCTAAGATCGGCCGCAGCGATCGCATCCATGGCCTCCGCGACCGGCTGCAGAACAGCGGGCAGTT
CGGTTTCAGGCAGGTCTTGCAACGTGACACCCTGTGCACGGCGGGAGATGCAATAGGTCAGGCTCTCGCT
GAATTCCCCAATGTCAAGCACTTCCGGAATCGGGAGCGCGGCCGATGCAAAGTGCCGATAAACATAACGA
TCTTTGTAGAAACCATCGGCGCAGCTATTTACCCGCAGGACATATCCACGCCCTCCTACATCGAAGCTGA
AAGCACGAGATTCTTCGCCCTCCGAGAGCTGCA
